Addgene plasmid #52287: pBacPak-FLAG-HIS-Sgf11
Purpose: Expresses Drosophila Sgf11
Depositing lab: Jerry Workman. Depositing organization: Stowers Institute for Medical Research. Publication: Loss of Drosophila Ataxin-7, a SAGA subunit, reduces H2B ubiquitination and leads to neural and retinal degeneration. Mohan RD, Dialynas G, Weake VM, Liu J, Martin-Brown S, Florens L, Washburn MP, Workman JL, Abmayr SM. Genes Dev. 2014 Feb 1;28(3):259-72. doi: 10.1101/gad.225151.113. PubMed 24493646.
Backbone
  Vector backbone: pBacPak
  Total vector size (bp): 6159
  Vector type: Insect Expression
Growth in bacteria
  Bacterial resistance: Ampicillin, 100 μg/mL
  Growth temperature: 37°C
  Growth strain: DH5alpha
  Copy number: Unknown
Gene/Insert
  Gene/Insert name: Sgf11 (alt names: ATXN7L3; CG13379)
  Species: D. melanogaster (fly)
  Insert size (bp): 591
  Entrez Gene: Sgf11 (a.k.a. Dmel_CG13379, CG13379, Dmel\CG13379, dSgf11)
  Tag / fusion protein: HIS, FLAG (N terminal on backbone)
Terms and licenses: Academic/Nonprofit Terms; Industry Terms: Not Available to Industry
How to cite: pBacPak-FLAG-HIS-Sgf11 was a gift from Jerry Workman (Addgene plasmid # 52287 ; http://n2t.net/addgene:52287 ; RRID:Addgene_52287)
