[The description below was written by a language model from this plasmid's Addgene catalogue record and pLannotate feature annotations shown in this document.]
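Description:
pBacPak-FLAG-HIS-Sgf11 is a 6,159 bp baculovirus transfer vector built on the pBacPak backbone for expressing the Drosophila melanogaster protein Sgf11 (CG13379, the fly counterpart of ATXN7L3) in insect cells. In bacteria it is maintained through a high-copy ColE1/pUC-type origin and selected with ampicillin via the β-lactamase gene and its native promoter. An M13 phage origin is also present, which can support single-stranded DNA production. Short annotated fragments of bom, rop and lacI appear to be non-functional remnants of the backbone's construction.

The expression cassette is driven by the AcMNPV polyhedrin promoter, a very strong, very late viral promoter. Downstream of it lies a FLAG epitope (annotated only as a partial match to 3xFLAG), followed by the roughly 590 bp Sgf11 coding sequence. The catalogue entry lists both FLAG and His tags as N-terminal fusions supplied by the backbone. The His tag is not separately annotated in the feature table, but it presumably lies in the short gap between the FLAG sequence and the start of Sgf11. The cassette is flanked by baculoviral sequences, with lef2 and ORF603 on one side and the ORF1629 recombination region on the other. These provide homology for recombination with baculoviral genomic DNA in co-transfected insect cells, placing the tagged gene at the polyhedrin locus to produce recombinant virus.

Sgf11 is a subunit of the SAGA coactivator complex and belongs to the module that deubiquitinates histone H2B. The construct allows production and affinity purification of tagged recombinant Sgf11, and it comes from work on how SAGA subunits such as Ataxin-7 affect H2B ubiquitination in Drosophila.
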