Features (pLannotate 1.2.2; 15 found; start..end, strand, type, name):
    327..451     +  CDS            lef2: baculovirus late expression factor 2
    489..1094    +  CDS            ORF603: baculovirus ORF603 protein
   1158..1249    +  promoter       polyhedrin promoter: polh from Autographa californica; promoter for the baculovirus polyhedrin gene
   1291..1316    +  CDS            3xFLAG (fragment): three tandem FLAG® epitope tags
   1342..1929    +  CDS            Sgf11: SGF11_DROME - Experimental evidence at protein level: Swiss-Prot protein existence level 1. Component of the transcription regulatory histone acetylation (HAT) complex SAGA, a multiprotein complex that activates transcription by remodeling chromatin and mediating histone acetylation and deubiquitination. Within the SAGA complex, participates in a subcomplex that specifically deubiquitinates histone H2B. The SAGA complex is recruited to specific gene promoters by activators, where it is required for transcription. Required for nuclear receptor-mediated transactivation. Binds independently on SA
   1958..3315    +  misc_recomb    baculovirus recombination region (ORF1629): contains part of ORF1629
   3313..3390    -  CDS            P61 (fragment): P78_NPVAC - Experimental evidence at protein level: Swiss-Prot protein existence level 1. Plays a role in the transport of the nucleocapsids from the cytoplasm toward the host nucleus together with the host actin- polymerizing Arp2/3 complex. From Autographa californica nuclear polyhedrosis virus (AcMNPV).
   3392..3443    -  misc_feature   bom (fragment): basis of mobility region from pBR322
   3462..3842    +  rep_origin     M13 ori (sequence partly withheld): M13 bacteriophage origin of replication; arrow indicates direction of (+) strand synthesis
   3918..3967    -  misc_feature   bom (fragment): basis of mobility region from pBR322
   4069..4104    -  CDS            rop (fragment): Rop protein, which maintains plasmids at low copy number; rop
   4199..4303    +  promoter       AmpR promoter: bla
   4304..5164    +  CDS            AmpR: β-lactamase; bla; confers resistance to ampicillin, carbenicillin, and related antibiotics
   5335..5923    +  rep_origin     ori: high-copy-number ColE1/pMB1/pBR322/pUC origin of replication
   6106..6159    +  CDS            lacI (fragment): lac repressor; lacI; The lac repressor binds to the lac operator to inhibit transcription in E. coli. This inhibition can be relieved by adding lactose or isopropyl-β-D-thiogalactopyranoside (IPTG).
>Addgene plasmid #52287 | pBacPak-FLAG-HIS-Sgf11 | depositor full sequence | sequence record 80832 | pBacPak-FLAG-HIS-Sgf11 sequence 6159 bps
AACGGCTCCGCCCACTATTAATGAAATTAAAAATTCCAATTTTAAAAAACGCAGCAAGAGAAACATTTGT
ATGAAAGAATGCGTAGAAGGAAAGAAAAATGTCGTCGACATGCTGAACAACAAGATTAATATGCCTCCGT
GTATAAAAAAAATATTGAACGATTTGAAAGAAAACAATGTACCGCGCGGCGGTATGTACAGGAAGAGGTT
TATACTAAACTGTTACATTGCAAACGTGGTTTCGTGTGCCAAGTGTGAAAACCGATGTTTAATCAAGGCT
CTGACGCATTTCTACAACCACGACTCCAAGTGTGTGGGTGAAGTCATGCATCTTTTAATCAAATCCCAAG
ATGTGTATAAACCACCAAACTGCCAAAAAATGAAAACTGTCGACAAGCTCTGTCCGTTTGCTGGCAACTG
CAAGGGTCTCAATCCTATTTGTAATTATTGAATAATAAAACAATTATAAATGCTAAATTTGTTTTTTATT
AACGATACAAACCAAACGCAACAAGAACATTTGTAGTATTATCTATAATTGAAAACGCGTAGTTATAATC
GCTGAGGTAATATTTAAAATCATTTTCAAATGATTCACAGTTAATTTGCGACAATATAATTTTATTTTCA
CATAAACTAGACGCCTTGTCGTCTTCTTCTTCGTATTCCTTCTCTTTTTCATTTTTCTCCTCATAAAAAT
TAACATAGTTATTATCGTATCCATATATGTATCTATCGTATAGAGTAAATTTTTTGTTGTCATAAATATA
TATGTCTTTTTTAATGGGGTGTATAGTACCGCTGCGCATAGTTTTTCTGTAATTTACAACAGTGCTATTT
TCTGGTAGTTCTTCGGAGTGTGTTGCTTTAATTATTAAATTTATATAATCAATGAATTTGGGATCGTCGG
TTTTGTACAATATGTTGCCGGCATAGTACGCAGCTTCTTCTAGTTCAATTACACCATTTTTTAGCAGCAC
CGGATTAACATAACTTTCCAAAATGTTGTACGAACCGTTAAACAAAAACAGTTCACCTCCCTTTTCTATA
CTATTGTCTGCGAGCAGTTGTTTGTTGTTAAAAATAACAGCCATTGTAATGAGACGCACAAACTAATATC
ACAAACTGGAAATGTCTATCAATATATAGTTGCTGATATCATGGAGATAATTAAAATGATAACCATCTCG
CAAATAAATAAGTATTTTACTGTTTTCGTAACAGTTTTGTAATAAAAAAACCTATAAATACGGATCCATG
GGTCATCATCATCACCATCACGATTACGGAGACTACAAGGACGATGATGACAAGGAGAACCCCTACTTCC
AGGGCCTCGAGATGTCTGCAGCCAACATGCCGACGACAACAGGAGCTCAGGGATCGGGAAACCAAGTTCC
CACAACTAGCACTACGATTGTAAACCACTTCCGGGAGTTGATCAAGGAACCGAAGAACCTCGACGAGGCG
GCCAACTATCTGTACCAGTCGCTGCTCGACGACGCCGTAGTCGGAATCTTTAACGAGACACATCATCTGC
GAAAGTCAGGGAATCTGGCCGCCCTGGACGGAGTGCCGGAGGACTCAACCTATCGAATGTGCGAGATGCC
CAACCTGGACATATTCGGCATCTCAACGGCCAAAAAGCCAATGGACTGCACCTGCCCCAACTGTGATCGC
CTGGTGGCCGCCGCCCGCTTCGCCCCGCACCTGGAAAAGTGCATGGGCATGGGTCGTATCTCGTCGCGAA
TTGCCTCTCGTCGCTTGGCCACCAAGGAGGGCGCCACATCCGCCCACCTGCACTCTTCGGGAAATACCGG
AGGCACTGATGATGAGGATGACGTGGACTGGTCGTCCGACAAGCGTCGAAAGAAATCAAACCAGAACTCA
AGGAACAACGGCTCCAAGAAGAACAATGGCAAAACCTTTTAGGCGGCCGCTTAATTAATTGATCCGGGTT
ATTAGTACATTTATTAAGCGCTAGATTCTGTGCGTTGTTGATTTACAGACAATTGTTGTACGTATTTTAA
TAATTCATTAAATTTATAATCTTTAGGGTGGTATGTTAGAGCGAAAATCAAATGATTTTCAGCGTCTTTA
TATCTGAATTTAAATATTAAATCCTCAATAGATTTGTAAAATAGGTTTCGATTAGTTTCAAACAAGGGTT
GTTTTTCCGAACCGATGGCTGGACTATCTAATGGATTTTCGCTCAACGCCACAAAACTTGCCAAATCTTG
TAGCAGCAATCTAGCTTTGTCGATATTCGTTTGTGTTTTGTTTTGTAATAAAGGTTCGACGTCGTTCAAA
ATATTATGCGCTTTTGTATTTCTTTCATCACTGTCGTTAGTGTACAATTGACTCGACGTAAACACGTTAA
ATAAAGCTTGGACATATTTAACATCGGGCGTGTTAGCTTTATTAGGCCGATTATCGTCGTCGTCCCAACC
CTCGTCGTTAGAAGTTGCTTCCGAAGACGATTTTGCCATAGCCACACGACGCCTATTAATTGTGTCGGCT
AACACGTCCGCGATCAAATTTGTAGTTGAGCTTTTTGGAATTATTTCTGATTGCGGGCGTTTTTGGGCGG
GTTTCAATCTAACTGTGCCCGATTTTAATTCAGACAACACGTTAGAAAGCGATGGTGCAGGCGGTGGTAA
CATTTCAGACGGCAAATCTACTAATGGCGGCGGTGGTGGAGCTGATGATAAATCTACCATCGGTGGAGGC
GCAGGCGGGGCTGGCGGCGGAGGCGGAGGCGGAGGTGGTGGCGGTGATGCAGACGGCGGTTTAGGCTCAA
ATGTCTCTTTAGGCAACACAGTCGGCACCTCAACTATTGTACTGGTTTCGGGCGCCGTTTTTGGTTTGAC
CGGTCTGAGACGAGTGCGATTTTTTTCGTTTCTAATAGCTTCCAACAATTGTTGTCTGTCGTCTAAAGGT
GCAGCGGGTTGAGGTTCCGTCGGCATTGGTGGAGCGGGCGGCAATTCAGACATCGATGGTGGTGGTGGTG
GTGGAGGCGCTGGAATGTTAGGCACGGGAGAAGGTGGTGGCGGCGGTGCCGCCGGTATAATTTGTTCTGG
TTTAGTTTGTTCGCGCACGATTGTGGGCACCGGCGCAGGCGCCGCTGGCTGCACAACGGAAGGTCGTCTG
CTTCGAGGCAGCGCTTGGGGTGGTGGCAATTCAATATTATAATTGGAATACAAATCGTAAAAATCTGCTA
TAAGCATTGTAATTTCGCTATCGTTTACCGTGCCGATATTTAACAACCGCTCAATGTAAGCAATTGTATT
GTAAAGAGATTGTCTCAAGCTCGGATCGATCCCGCACGCCGATAACAAGCCTTTTCATTTTTACTACAGC
ATTGTAGTGGCGAGACACTTCGCTGTCGTCGCCTGATGCGGTATTTTCTCCTTACGCATCTGTGCGGTAT
TTCACACCGCATA
[142 nt withheld, positions 3444-3585]
C
[141 nt withheld, positions 3587-3727]
CCTTTGACGTTGGAGTCCACGTTCTTT
[37 nt withheld, positions 3755-3791]
ACCCTATCTCGGGCTATTCTTTTGATTTATAAGGGATTTTGCCGATTTCGGCCTATTGGTTAAAAAATGA
GCTGATTTAACAAAAATTTAACGCGAATTTTAACAAAATATTAACGTTTACAATTTTATGGTGCACTCTC
AGTACAATCTGCTCTGATGCCGCATAGTTAAGCCAGCCCCGACACCCGCCAACACCCGCTGACGCGCCCT
GACGGGCTTGTCTGCTCCCGGCATCCGCTTACAGACAAGCTGTGACCGTCTCCGGGAGCTGCATGTGTCA
GAGGTTTTCACCGTCATCACCGAAACGCGCGAGACGAAAGGGCCTCGTGATACGCCTATTTTTATAGGTT
AATGTCATGATAATAATGGTTTCTTAGACGTCAGGTGGCACTTTTCGGGGAAATGTGCGCGGAACCCCTA
TTTGTTTATTTTTCTAAATACATTCAAATATGTATCCGCTCATGAGACAATAACCCTGATAAATGCTTCA
ATAATATTGAAAAAGGAAGAGTATGAGTATTCAACATTTCCGTGTCGCCCTTATTCCCTTTTTTGCGGCA
TTTTGCCTTCCTGTTTTTGCTCACCCAGAAACGCTGGTGAAAGTAAAAGATGCTGAAGATCAGTTGGGTG
CACGAGTGGGTTACATCGAACTGGATCTCAACAGCGGTAAGATCCTTGAGAGTTTTCGCCCCGAAGAACG
TTTTCCAATGATGAGCACTTTTAAAGTTCTGCTATGTGGCGCGGTATTATCCCGTATTGACGCCGGGCAA
GAGCAACTCGGTCGCCGCATACACTATTCTCAGAATGACTTGGTTGAGTACTCACCAGTCACAGAAAAGC
ATCTTACGGATGGCATGACAGTAAGAGAATTATGCAGTGCTGCCATAACCATGAGTGATAACACTGCGGC
CAACTTACTTCTGACAACGATCGGAGGACCGAAGGAGCTAACCGCTTTTTTGCACAACATGGGGGATCAT
GTAACTCGCCTTGATCGTTGGGAACCGGAGCTGAATGAAGCCATACCAAACGACGAGCGTGACACCACGA
TGCCTGTAGCAATGGCAACAACGTTGCGCAAACTATTAACTGGCGAACTACTTACTCTAGCTTCCCGGCA
ACAATTAATAGACTGGATGGAGGCGGATAAAGTTGCAGGACCACTTCTGCGCTCGGCCCTTCCGGCTGGC
TGGTTTATTGCTGATAAATCTGGAGCCGGTGAGCGTGGGTCTCGCGGTATCATTGCAGCACTGGGGCCAG
ATGGTAAGCCCTCCCGTATCGTAGTTATCTACACGACGGGGAGTCAGGCAACTATGGATGAACGAAATAG
ACAGATCGCTGAGATAGGTGCCTCACTGATTAAGCATTGGTAACTGTCAGACCAAGTTTACTCATATATA
CTTTAGATTGATTTAAAACTTCATTTTTAATTTAAAAGGATCTAGGTGAAGATCCTTTTTGATAATCTCA
TGACCAAAATCCCTTAACGTGAGTTTTCGTTCCACTGAGCGTCAGACCCCGTAGAAAAGATCAAAGGATC
TTCTTGAGATCCTTTTTTTCTGCGCGTAATCTGCTGCTTGCAAACAAAAAAACCACCGCTACCAGCGGTG
GTTTGTTTGCCGGATCAAGAGCTACCAACTCTTTTTCCGAAGGTAACTGGCTTCAGCAGAGCGCAGATAC
CAAATACTGTCCTTCTAGTGTAGCCGTAGTTAGGCCACCACTTCAAGAACTCTGTAGCACCGCCTACATA
CCTCGCTCTGCTAATCCTGTTACCAGTGGCTGCTGCCAGTGGCGATAAGTCGTGTCTTACCGGGTTGGAC
TCAAGACGATAGTTACCGGATAAGGCGCAGCGGTCGGGCTGAACGGGGGGTTCGTGCACACAGCCCAGCT
TGGAGCGAACGACCTACACCGAACTGAGATACCTACAGCGTGAGCTATGAGAAAGCGCCACGCTTCCCGA
AGGGAGAAAGGCGGACAGGTATCCGGTAAGCGGCAGGGTCGGAACAGGAGAGCGCACGAGGGAGCTTCCA
GGGGGAAACGCCTGGTATCTTTATAGTCCTGTCGGGTTTCGCCACCTCTGACTTGAGCGTCGATTTTTGT
GATGCTCGTCAGGGGGGCGGAGCCTATGGAAAAACGCCAGCAACGCGGCCTTTTTACGGTTCCTGGCCTT
TTGCTGGCCTTTTGCTCACATGTTCTTTCCTGCGTTATCCCCTGATTCTGTGGATAACCGTATTACCGCC
TTTGAGTGAGCTGATACCGCTCGCCGCAGCCGAACGACCGAGCGCAGCGAGTCAGTGAGCGAGGAAGCGG
AAGAGCGCCCAATACGCAAACCGCCTCTCCCCGCGCGTTGGCCGATTCATTAATGCAG
