>Addgene plasmid #52287 | pBacPak-FLAG-HIS-Sgf11 | addgene partial sequence | sequence record 83250 | Polyhedrin-F 5'-AAATGATAACCATCTCGC-3'
CTGTTTTCGTAACAGTTTTGTAATAAAAAAACCTATAAATACGGATCCATGGGTCATCATCATCACCATC
ACGATTACGGAGACTACAAGGACGATGATGACAAGGAGAACCCCTACTTCCAGGGCCTCGAGATGTCTGC
AGCCAACATGCCGACGACAACAGGAGCTCAGGGATCGGGAAACCAAGTTCCCACAACTAGCACTACGATT
GTAAACCACTTCCGGGAGTTGATCAAGGAACCGAAGAACCTCGACGAGGCGGCCAACTATCTGTACCAGT
CGCTGCTCGACGACGCCGTAGTCGGAATCTTTAACGAGACACATCATCTGCGAAAGTCAGGGAATCTGGC
CGCCCTGGACGGAGTGCCGGAGGACTCAACCTATCGAATGTGCGAGATGCCCAACCTGGACATATTCGGC
ATCTCAACGGCCAAAAAGCCAATGGACTGCACCTGCCCCAACTGTGATCGCCTGGTGGCCGCCGCCCGCT
TCGCCCCGCACCTGGAAAAGTGCATGGGCATGGGTCGTATCTCGTCGCGAATTGCCTCTCGTCGCTTGGC
CACCAAGGAGGGCGCCACATCCGCCCACCTGCACTCTTCGGGAAATACCGGAGGCACTGATGATGAGGAT
GACGTGGACTGGTCGTCCGACAAGCGTCGAAAGAAATCAAACCAGAACTCAAGGAACAACGGCTCCAAGA
AGAACAATGGCAAAACCTTTTAGGCGGCCGCTTAATTAATTGATCCGGGTTATTAGTACATTTATTAAGC
GCTAGATTCTGTGCGTTGTTGATTTACAGACAATTGTTGTACGTATTTTAATAATTCATTAAATTTATAA
TCTTTAGGGTGGTATGTTAGAGCGAAAATCAAATGATTTTCAGCGTCTTTATATCTGAATTTAAATATTA
AATCCTCAATAGATTTGTAAAATAGGTTTCGATTAGTTTCAAACAAGGGTTGTTTTTCCGAACCGATGGC
TGGACTATCTAATGGATTTTCGCTCAACGCCACAAAACT
